Addgene plasmid #32050: MPP8 (3R93)
Purpose: Bacterial expression for structure determination; may not be full ORF
Depositing lab: Cheryl Arrowsmith. Depositing organization: University of Toronto.
Backbone
  Vector backbone: pET28-MHL
  Backbone manufacturer: Structural Genomics Consortium (Addgene plasmid 26096)
  Backbone size w/o insert (bp): 7325
  Vector type: Bacterial Expression
Growth in bacteria
  Bacterial resistance: Kanamycin, 50 μg/mL
  Growth temperature: 37°C
  Growth strain: DH5alpha
  Copy number: Low Copy
Gene/Insert
  Gene/Insert name: MPP8 (alt names: PDB: 3R93; M-phase phosphoprotein 8, chromodomain)
  Species: H. sapiens (human)
  Insert size (bp): 183
  Entrez Gene: MPHOSPH8 (a.k.a. HSMPP8, TWA3, mpp8)
  Tag / fusion protein: His (with TEV cleavage) (N terminal on backbone)
  Cloning method: Ligation Independent Cloning
  Sequencing primers: 5′ T7; 3′ T7-term
Terms and licenses: Academic/Nonprofit Terms; Industry Terms: Not Available to Industry
Depositor comments: PDB: 3R93. http://www.thesgc.org/structures/3R93/
How to cite: MPP8 (3R93) was a gift from Cheryl Arrowsmith (Addgene plasmid # 32050 ; http://n2t.net/addgene:32050 ; RRID:Addgene_32050)
