[The description below was written by a language model from this plasmid's Addgene catalogue record.]
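Description:
MPP8 (3R93) is a bacterial expression plasmid built on the pET28-MHL backbone, a structural-genomics derivative of the pET28 family designed for ligation-independent cloning. It is selected with kanamycin and is recorded as low copy. The catalogue entry does not list the origin of replication or the promoter. The use of T7 and T7-terminator sequencing primers is consistent with the T7 promoter/terminator expression cassette typical of pET vectors, in which transcription depends on T7 RNA polymerase supplied by a suitable E. coli expression host. DH5alpha is given as the strain for propagating the plasmid rather than for expressing the protein.

The insert is a short 183 bp fragment of human MPHOSPH8 (M-phase phosphoprotein 8) covering the chromodomain rather than the full open reading frame, as the record itself cautions. It is fused at its N-terminus to a backbone-encoded His tag followed by a TEV protease cleavage site. This allows the recombinant domain to be captured by immobilized metal affinity chromatography, after which the tag can be removed to leave near-native protein. The construct was made to produce protein for structure determination and is linked to a deposited crystal structure, PDB entry 3R93. It is therefore useful for producing the isolated MPP8 chromodomain for crystallography and, more generally, for biophysical or binding studies. No feature table was supplied, so the exact residue boundaries and the arrangement of the vector elements cannot be confirmed from this record.
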