>Addgene plasmid #32050 | MPP8 (3R93) | depositor partial sequence | sequence record 38628 | insert
GAGGATGTGTTCGAGGTGGAGAAGATCCTGGACATGAAGACCGAGGGGGGTAAAGTTCTTTACAAAGTTC
GCTGGAAAGGCTATACATCGGATGATGATACCTGGGAGCCCGAGATTCACCTGGAGGACTGTAAAGAAGT
GCTTCTTGAATTTAGGAAGAAAATTGCAGAGAACAAAGCCAAA
