>Addgene plasmid #32050 | MPP8 (3R93) | addgene partial sequence | sequence record 42291 | T7 5'-TAATACGACTCACTATAGGG-3'
AATATTTTGTTTACTTTAAGAAGGAGATATACCATGCATCATCATCATCATCACAGCAGCGGCAGAGAAA
ACTTGTATTTCCAGGGCGAGGATGTGTTCGAGGTGGAGAAGATCCTGGACATGAAGACCGAGGGGGGTAA
AGTTCTTTACAAAGTTCGCTGGAAAGGCTATACATCGGATGATGATACCTGGGAGCCCGAGATTCACCTG
GAGGACTGTAAAGAAGTGCTTCTTGAATTTAGGAAGAAAATTGCAGAGAACAAAGCCAAATGATGACGAA
GCTTGCGGCCGCACTCGAGCACCACCACCACCACCACTGAGATCCGGCTGCTAACAAAGCCCGAAAGGAA
GCTGAGTTGGCTGCTGCCACCGCTGAGCAATAACTAGCATAACCCCTTGGGGCCTCTAAACGGGTCTTGA
GGGGTTTTTTGCTGAAAGGAGGAACTATATCCGGATTGGCGAATGGG
[124 nt withheld, positions 468-591]
C
[75 nt withheld, positions 593-667]
